Addgene plasmid #26592: pCMV6M-PAK1 H83L H86L K299R
Depositing lab: Jonathan Chernoff. Depositing organization: Institute for Cancer Research d/b/a the Research Institute of Fox Chase Cancer Center. Publication: Human p21-activated kinase (Pak1) regulates actin organization in mammalian cells. Sells MA, Knaus UG, Bagrodia S, Ambrose DM, Bokoch GM, Chernoff J. Curr Biol. 1997 Mar 1. 7(3):202-10. 10.1016/S0960-9822(97)70091-5 PubMed 9395435.
Backbone
  Vector backbone: pCMV6
  Backbone size w/o insert (bp): 4900
  Vector type: Mammalian Expression
Growth in bacteria
  Bacterial resistance: Ampicillin, 100 μg/mL
  Growth temperature: 37°C
  Growth strain: DH5alpha
  Copy number: High Copy
Gene/Insert
  Gene/Insert name: Pak1
  Species: H. sapiens (human)
  Insert size (bp): 2000
  Mutation: H83L H86L K299R Dominant negative
  Entrez Gene: PAK1 (a.k.a. IDDMSSD, PAKalpha, alpha-PAK, p65-PAK)
  Tag / fusion protein: Myc (N terminal on insert)
  Cloning method: Restriction Enzyme; 5′ cloning site SalI (not destroyed); 3′ cloning site EcoRI (not destroyed)
  Sequencing primers: 5′ CMV-F; 3′ hGH-PA-R
Terms and licenses: Academic/Nonprofit Terms; Industry Terms: Not Available to Industry
How to cite: pCMV6M-PAK1 H83L H86L K299R was a gift from Jonathan Chernoff (Addgene plasmid # 26592 ; http://n2t.net/addgene:26592 ; RRID:Addgene_26592)
