[The description below was written by a language model from this plasmid's Addgene catalogue record.]
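Description:
pCMV6M-PAK1 H83L H86L K299R is a mammalian expression plasmid built on the pCMV6 backbone (about 4.9 kb without insert) that carries a roughly 2 kb human PAK1 (p21-activated kinase 1) cDNA. It is maintained in E. coli as a high-copy plasmid under ampicillin selection. The record lists no mammalian selection marker and includes no feature table, so the origin of replication and other backbone elements are not itemised. The promoter is also not stated explicitly. However, the backbone name and the recommended sequencing primers, a CMV forward primer and a reverse primer in a human growth hormone polyadenylation region, suggest that the insert sits between a CMV immediate-early promoter and an hGH polyA signal. This arrangement is typical for strong constitutive expression after transient transfection.

The PAK1 open reading frame was cloned between SalI and EcoRI sites, both of which are retained, and it carries an N-terminal Myc epitope tag for detection by immunoblotting, immunoprecipitation or immunofluorescence. The insert has three substitutions, and the record annotates this combination as dominant negative. From general knowledge of PAK1, H83L and H86L lie in the N-terminal p21-binding domain and disrupt interaction with the activating GTPases Cdc42 and Rac, while K299R alters the conserved ATP-binding lysine in the catalytic domain and abolishes kinase activity. The encoded protein is therefore both defective in GTPase binding and catalytically inactive. The associated publication examined how Pak1 regulates actin organisation in mammalian cells. In that setting, a mutant like this can help separate kinase-dependent and GTPase-binding-dependent effects of PAK1 on the cytoskeleton from those mediated by other regions of the protein.
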