>Addgene plasmid #26592 | pCMV6M-PAK1 H83L H86L K299R | addgene partial sequence | sequence record 32590 | 26592 with hPak1-F (5' CGTGGCTACATCTCCCATTT 3')
ATGCTTTGACCCGGAAATACTGAGAAGCAGAAGAAGAAGCCTAAAATGTCTGATGAGGAGATCTTGGAGA
AATTACGAAGCATAGTGAGTGTGGGCGATCCTAAGAAGAAATATACACGGTTTGAGAAGATTGGACAAGG
TGCTTCAGGCACCGTGTACACAGCAATGGATGTGGCCACAGGACAGGAGGTCGCGATTAGGCAGATGAAT
CTTCAGCAGCAGCCCAAGAAAGAGCTGATTATTAATGAGATCCTGGTCATGAGGGAAAACAAGAACCCAA
ACATTGTGAATTACTTGGACAGTTACCTCGTGGGAGATGAGCTGTGGGTTGTTATGGAATACTTGGCTGG
AGGCTCCTTGACAGATGTGGTGACAGAAACTTGCATGGATGAAGGCCAAATTGCAGCTGTGTGCCGTGAG
TGTCTGCAGGCTCTGGAGTTCTTGCATTCGAACCAGGTCATTCACAGAGACATCAAGAGTGACAATATTC
TGTTGGGAATGGATGGCTCTGTCAAGCTAACTGACTTTGGATTCTGTGCACAGATAACCCCAGAGCAGAG
CAAACGGAGCACCATGGTAGGAACCCCATACTGGATGGCACCAGAGGTTGTGACACGAAAGGCCTATGGG
CCCAAGGTTGACATCTGGTCCCTGGGCATCATGGCCATCGAAATGATTGAAGGGGAGCCTCCATACCTCA
ATGAAAACCCTCTGAG
