>Addgene plasmid #26592 | pCMV6M-PAK1 H83L H86L K299R | addgene partial sequence | sequence record 32591 | 26592 with CMV-F
CCGTCAGAATTAATTCAGATCTGGTACCACGCGTATCGATAAGCTTCGATCGTCGACATGGAACAGAAAC
TCATCTCTGAAGAGGATCTGTCTAGAGGATCCATGTCAAATAACGGCCTAGACATTCAAGACAAACCCCC
AGCCCCTCCGATGAGAAATACCAGCACTATGATTGGAGCCGGCAGCAAAGATGCTGGAACCCTAAACCAT
GGTTCTAAACCTCTGCCTCCAAACCCAGAGGAGAAGAAAAAGAAGGACCGATTTTACCGATCCATTTTAC
CTGGAGATAAAACAAATAAAAAGAAAGAGAAAGAGCGGCCAGAGATTTCTCTCCCTTCAGATTTTGAGCT
CACAATTCTTGTCGGTTTTGATGCTGTCACAGGGGAGTTTACGGGAATGCCAGAGCAGTGGGCCCGCTTG
CTTCAGACATCAAATATCACTAAGTCGGAGCAGAAGAAAAACCCGCAGGCTGTTCTGGATGTGTTGGAGT
TTTACAACTCGAAGAAGACATCCAACAGCCAGAAATACATGAGCTTTACAGATAAGTCAGCTGAGGATTA
CAATTCTTCTAATGCCTTGAATGTGAAGGCTGTGTCTGAGACTCCTGCAGTGCCACCAGTTTCAGAAGAT
GAGGATGATGATGATGATGATGCTACCCCACCACCAGTGATTGCTCCACGCCCAGNNNNNNCAAAATCTG
TATACACACGGTCTGTGATTGAACCACTTCCTGTCACTCCNACTCGGGACGTGGCTACATCTCCCATTTC
ACCTACTGAAAATAACACCACTCCACCAGATGCTTTGACCCGGAATACTGAGAAGCAGAANAAGAAGCCT
AAAATGTCTGATGAGGAGATCTTGGAGAAATTACGAAGCATAGTGAGTGTGGGCGATCCTAAGAAGAAAT
ATACACGGTTTGAGAANATTGGACAAG
